>Addgene plasmid #148043 | pAc5.1B-EGFP-DmPAN2-F550EM554EK557E-dsRNAres_Y | depositor full sequence | sequence record 290490 | Full Sequence
CTTCAAGGAATTAATTCTATATTCTAAAAACACAAATGATACTTCTAAAAAAAATCATGAATGGCATCAA
CTCTGAATCAAATCTTTGCAGATGCACCTACTTCTCATTTCCACTGTCACATCATTTTTCCAGATCTCGC
TGCCTGTTATGTGGCCCACAAACCAAGACACGTTTTATGGCCATTAAAGCTGGCTGATCGTCGCCAAACA
CCAAATACATATCAATATGTACATTCGAGAAAGAAGCGATCAAAGAAGCGTCTTCGGGCGAGTAGGAGAA
TGCGGAGGAGAAGGAGAACGAGCTGATCTAGTATCTCTCCACAATCCAATGCCAACTGACCAACTGGCCA
TATTCGGAGCAATTTGAAGCCAATTTCCATCGCCTGGCGATCGCTCCATTCTTGGCTATATGTTTTTCAC
CGTTCCCGGGGCCATTTTCAAAGACTCGTCGGTAAGATAAGATTGTGTCACTCGCTGTCTCTCTTCATTT
GTCGAAGAATGCTGAGGAATTTCGCGATGACGTCGGCGAGTATTTTGAAGAATGAGAATAATTTGTATTT
ATACGAAAATCAGTTAGTGGAATTTTCTACAAAAACATGTTATCTATAGATAATTTTGTTGCAAAATATG
TTGACTATGACAAAGATTGTATGTATATACCTTTAATGTATTCTCATTTTCTTATGTATTTATAATGGCA
ATGATGATACTGATGATATTTTAAGATGATGCCAGACCACAGGCTGATTTCTGCGTCTTTTGCCGAACGC
AGTGCATGTGCGGTTGTTGTTTTTTGGAATAGTTTCAATTTTCGGACTGTCCGCTTTGATTTCAGTTTCT
TGGCTTATTCAAAAAGCAAAGTAAAGCCAAAAAAGCGAGATGGCAATACCAAATGCGGCAAAACGGTAGT
GGAAGGAAAGGGGTGCGGGGCAGCGGAAGGAAGGGTGGGGCGGGGCGTGGCGGGGTCTGTGGCTGGGCGC
GACGTCACCGACGTTGGAGCCACTCCTTTGACCATGTGTGCGTGTGTGTATTATTCGTGTCTCGCCACTC
GCCGGTTGTTTTTTTCTTTTTATCTCGCTCTCTCTAGCGCCATCTCGTACGCATGCTCAACGCACCGCAT
GTTGCCGTGTCCTTTATGCGTCATTTTGGCTCGAAATAGGCAATTATTTAAACAAAGATTAGTCAACGAA
AACGCTAAAATAAATAAGTCTACAATATGGTTACTTATTGCCATGTGTGTGCAGCCAACGATAGCAACAA
AAGCAACAACACAGTGGCTTTCCCTCTTTCACTTTTTGTTTGCAAGCGCGTGCGAGCAAGACGGCACGAC
CGGCAAACGCAATTACGCTGACAAAGAGCAGACGAAGTTTTGGCCGAAAAACATCAAGGCGCCTGATACG
AATGCATTTGCAATAACAATTGCGATATTTAATATTGTTTATGAAGCTGTTTGACTTCAAAACACACAAA
AAAAAAAATAAAACAAATTATTTGAAAGAGAATTAGGAATCGGACAGCTTATCGTTACGGGCTAACAGCA
CACCGAGACGAAATAGCTTACCTGACGTCACAGCCTCTGGAAGAACTGCCGCCAAGCAGAGAGAGAGAGA
AAAAGAGGGAGAGCAGCTTAGACCGCATGTGCTTGTGTGTGAGGCGTCTCTCTCTTCGTCTCCTGTTTGC
GCAAACGCATAGACTGCACTGAGAAAATCGATTACCTATTTTTTATGAATGAATATTTGCACTATTACTA
TTCAAAACTATTAAGATAGCAATCACATTCAATAGCCAAATACTATACCACCTGAGCGATGCAACGAAAT
GATCAATTTGAGCAAAAATGCTGCATATTTAGGACGGCATCATTATAGAAATGCTTCTTGCTGTGTACTT
TTCTCTCGTCTGGCAGCTGTTTCGCCGTTATTGTTAAAACCGGCTTAAGTTAGGTGTGTTTTCTACGACT
AGTGATGCCCCTACTAGAAGATGTGTGTTGCACAAATGTCCCTGAATAACCAATTTGAAGTGCAGATAGC
AGTAAACGTAAGCTAATATGAATATTATTTAACTGTAATGTTTTAATATCGCTGGACATTACTAATAAAC
CCACTATAAACACATGTACATATGTATGTTTTGGCATACAATGAGTAGTTGGGGAAAAAATGTGTAAAAG
CACCGTGACCATCACAGCATAAAGATAACCAGCTGAAGTATCGAATATGAGTAACCCCCAAATTGAATCA
CATGCCGCAACTGATAGGACCCATGGAAGTACACTCTTCATGGCGATATACAAGACACACACAAGCACGA
ACACCCAGTTGCGGAGGAAATTCTCCGTAAATGAAAACCCAATCGGCGAACAATTCATACCCATATATGG
TAAAAGTTTTGAACGCGACTTGAGAGCGGAGAGCATTGCGGCTGATAAGGTTTTAGCGCTAAGCGGGCTT
TATAAAACGGGCTGCGGGACCAGTTTTCATATCACTACCGTTTGAGTTCTTGTGCTGTGTGGATACTCCT
CCCGACACAAAGCCGCTCCATCAGCCAGCAGTCGTCTAATCCAGAGACCCCGGATCGGGGTACCAACATG
GTGAGCAAGGGCGAGGAGCTGTTCACCGGGGTGGTGCCCATCCTGGTCGAGCTGGACGGCGACGTAAACG
GCCACAAGTTCAGCGTGTCCGGCGAGGGCGAGGGCGATGCCACCTACGGCAAGCTGACCCTGAAGTTCAT
CTGCACCACCGGCAAGCTGCCCGTGCCCTGGCCCACCCTCGTGACCACCCTGACCTACGGCGTGCAGTGC
TTCAGCCGCTACCCCGACCACATGAAGCAGCACGACTTCTTCAAGTCCGCCATGCCCGAAGGCTACGTCC
AGGAGCGCACCATCTTCTTCAAGGACGACGGCAACTACAAGACCCGCGCCGAGGTGAAGTTCGAGGGCGA
CACCCTGGTGAACCGCATCGAGCTGAAGGGCATCGACTTCAAGGAGGACGGCAACATCCTGGGGCACAAG
CTGGAGTACAACTACAACAGCCACAACGTCTATATCATGGCCGACAAGCAGAAGAACGGCATCAAGGTGA
ACTTCAAGATCCGCCACAACATCGAGGACGGCAGCGTGCAGCTCGCCGACCACTACCAGCAGAACACCCC
CATCGGCGACGGCCCCGTGCTGCTGCCCGACAACCACTACCTGAGCACCCAGTCCGCCCTGAGCAAAGAC
CCCAACGAGAAGCGCGATCACATGGTCCTGCTGGAGTTCGTGACCGCCGCCGGGATCACTCTCGGCATGG
ACGAGCTGTACAAGCCAAGCTTGAATTCTGCAGATATCATGGACTATGTCTACTGTGGAACGGATCCGAT
TGGAGCTAGCGAGGATATCCTGTCCGTGTACGATGCCGGCAGTGCCCCCGGCAATGGTCATTTCAGCCCG
TCCTTTAACGGCTTTAATATTGGAACGACGGACCCCGAGTACGTCGAACTGGTCCCGGTCCTGGCTGATG
GAGGTGAACATTTTGGAGTGAGCTCCGTCGCCTTTGATGATTATGAGGAATTGTTGTGGATGGGAAATCA
AGGAGGACATGTGACCAGCTATTATACCAATAGCATGCAAAAATATACCAGCTTCCAAGTGCATGCTACG
GATATCGTCCGTGATATTAGCACGTTGGATAGCGGCGTCTTGGCCCTGACCCAAACGAGCTTGCGCCACC
AAATTCGTCGCGGCTTGCCGAAATTCACGTTTAAGAGCAATAATATGAAAGAAATGGTCTCCATGTTGCA
ACTGTCGCCCCACCGCTTGGTGATGGCTGGCTTGCAAGATGAACTGATTGATTTTGATTTGCGTACCCTG
AAAGAGACGCGTATTGAACACGTCGGCGCTGGAGGCTGTACCGTCTTGCGTAAAAACTCGCGCTACTTGT
TCGCTGGAGATCAATTGGGCACCGTTACCCTGCGTGATTTGAATTCCTTGTCCGTGCAACATACCATTAA
AACCCATACGAATATTCTGAGCGATTTTTCCGTGCAAGGCAACTTGCTGATTAGTTGTGGCTACAGCGGA
AGGCAAAATAACCTGGCCATCGACCGCTTCCTAATGGTCTACGATCTGCGCATGCTGCGCCTGATCGCGC
CCATTCAAGTGATGATTGATCCGCAGATGTTGAAGTTCCTGCCATCGCTGACATCCCAACTGGCCGTCGT
GTCCAGCTACGGCCAGGTTCAGCTGGTGGACACTGTGGAGCTCAGCGAGCCGCGAGTATCCATGTACCAG
ATCAACACCAACGGCAGCCAGTGCCTCAGCTTCGACATTAGCTCCTCTTCACAGGCCATGGCATTTGGGG
ACCAGTCGGGCCACATCAACATGATTGCCGCTGTACAAACGCCTCAGCCGCAGTTCAATCTCTACTCGCG
AAGCACAGAGTTTGCGGACGTGGTGCCACAGCTGCCGATGGTCTCCATTACGGACACCAACTTTCCGCTA
TCGTCGGTCATGCTACCGCACTTGACGACGGGCACACAATGGTTCTCAGATTGGCCGGAGGAACTGCTGC
GCTACCGCTACCACAGACCCAAGACCATTGATCCCGAAGTGCTGAGCAACATGAAAATGCAGGGACCGAT
TGGATACTCGCCAAACCCACGCACCGCCCGTCGTAATCAAATTCCGTACGTGATTGAGCAGGGCGGCGTG
TGCAGTCCGAACGGAAATGGAACTGCGGCGGCGACCAAGGCGGAGAACGGTGTGAAAATCATTCCACGGC
GGTATCGCAAAGTCGAGCTGAAGTACACGAAGCTGGGCACCCAGGACTTTGACTTTGACCAGCATAATCA
AACATGTTTCGCGGGGCTGGAGGCAACGCTACCGAACTCCTACTGCAATGCTATGCTACAGATTTTGTAT
TTCACCGACGCGCTTCGCGTGAAGCTGCTGGAGCATTCGTGCATCAAGGAGTTTTGCCTGTCCTGCGAAC
TAGGGGAACTCTTCAACGAGCTGGATGAAAGTACCGCTTCTTCACCTTGCCAGGCCAGCAATTTCCTGCG
ATCTTTCCGCACTGTGCCAGAGGCCTCGGCACTGGGATTGATTCTCACCGACCGCTCATCGAACGTCAAT
CTAATATCGCTGATACAGAACTGGAACCGATTCATTTTGCATCAAATGCATTACGAAATATTCGATTCTA
GCAAGAACGCATCCACCTACAGCGGATCTGTGCAAACATCAACGAACGCGGAAAACGCGGGCTCTTCAGA
AACAAGTGGCTCCTCGGACCTTTACGATTCCATAAGTGATGAGAACTCCAAGGAGGACGATCGGGAACGC
AGTAAGATCAACGCAGAAACTGACATCAGTAAGATCTTTGGGACCAAGCAAATCTGTATAAACCGCTGCA
TCAAATGCCAAGAAGAGAAGATAAAGGAAAGCATTCTACTTGCCTGCAATTTGTCGTATCCCAACCACAT
CAAAGATAGTGATCAGTATTTCAACTTTGGCACCATTTTGAAGCGATCTCTCAGCTCCGAGAAGAGTATT
CAGGCCTTCTGCGAGAGATGTAAGAAGTTTTCGCCAACCAATCAGAGCGTGAAGGTGACTTCGCTTCCGC
AAATTCTGTCCATTAACTGTGGCCTCAACAACGAAAAAGACATTACCTTCCTGAAGCGCCAGCTCAATCG
CTGCAGCGAAAAGACGACTGTTGATGCGGCCGCTTCCTTGAGCACAAGCAAGCCGTGTCGATATGGAGCC
AACTGTTCGCGAAGTGACTGCCATTTCATGCATCCGGATCGAAAATCTCCATCGCACACAAGCCAACCGA
ATGCTGTCAACAATTCTCCCAATGGACGCCAAAAGTCCTGGTTTCCCCTTACATTTACTATGGGCATCAA
TGACCAAGGTGAGGTGCAGGTGCAAACTCAATCAGATGCAAGCAGTGGCAAATCGGAACAGGAGGAGGAA
ACGGAAAAGCCACCAACAAAGGGCTTGGACAACAATCGGATGTACGCGCTGCATGCCGTGGTGTGCCAAG
TCGATGATGGTACCCAAAAGAACTTGGTATCGTTGATAAATGTGCAGCGGCCATACCACACCATGAAACT
GGCTGAATCTGCAGATGACCCTCAGAGTCAATGGTATATTTTTAATGATTTTAGCATATCGCCCGTTTCG
CCACAAGAATCGGTATGGTTCACATTGGATTGGAAAGTTCCTTGCATACTCTTCTACAGACACGTAGAGG
ATGACTCTGAGTCTGCTAGTACTACTAGCTCGACCGTCACGGAAAGTGAAGAAACCATTCCATCAGAGAG
CAGCAGCGGCTCGCCAACAAATCTATCCAACCCTTTTCTAGAGGAAATTGTGAGTCCTATGCTAGGCAAC
TTAAGTGCAGACGCCACGCTGCAGCCCCTGCAGTCAGATGAAATGCCGCAGTCGGGTGATCTGGTCGCAA
TGGATGCCGAGTTCGTTACCCTAAATCCAGAGGAAAATGAGATTCGCCCGGATGGCAAAACGGCGACCAT
TAAGCCATGCCACATGAGTGTGGCCCGGATTTCATGTATACGAGGACAAGGCCCGGCTGAAGGAGTTCCA
TTCATGGACGATTACATATCCACCCAGGAGAAGGTCGTGGACTACCTAACTCAGTTCTCGGGAATCAAGC
CTGGCGACTTGGACGCTAACTTCAGCAAAAAGCGACTGACTGCCTTGAAGTACTCATACCAGAAATTAAA
ATACCTCGTTGACGTAGGAGTAATATTTGTCGGACATGGTCTGAAGAACGACTTTAGGGTCATAAACATC
TATGTACCGTCGGAGCAGATAATAGATACGGTGCACCTGTTTCACATGCCACATCATCGCATGGTTTCCC
TAAGATTTCTAGCCTGGCATTTCTTGGGTACTAAGATTCAGTCCGAGACGCACGACTCCATCGAAGATGC
ACGGACCACTCTGCAGCTCTACAAGCACTATTTGAAGCTGCAGGAGGAGAAGAAGTTTGCCAACGCTCTC
AAGAATCTTTACGAACGCGGAAAGCAGCTGCAGTGGAAGGTTCCAGAGGACTGACCGCGGTTCGAAGGTA
AGCCTATCCCTAACCCTCTCCTCGGTCTCGATTCTACGCGTACCGGTCATCATCACCATCACCATTGAGT
TTAAACCCGCTGATCAGCCTCGACTGTGCCTTCTAAGGCCTGAGCTCGCTGATCAGCCTCGATCGAGGAT
CCAGACATGATAAGATACATTGATGAGTTTGGACAAACCACAACTAGAATGCAGTGAAAAAAATGCTTTA
TTTGTGAAATTTGTGATGCTATTGCTTTATTTGTAACCATTATAAGCTGCAATAAACAAGTTAACAACAA
CAATTGCATTCATTTTATGTTTCAGGTTCAGGGGGAGGTGTGGGAGGTTTTTTAAAGCAAGTAAAACCTC
TACAAATGTGGTATGGCTGATTATGATCAGTCGACCGATGCCCTTGAGAGCCTTCAACCCAGTCAGCTCC
TTCCGGTGGGCGCGGGGCATGACTATCGTCGCCGCACTTATGACTGTCTTCTTTATCATGCAACTCGTAG
GACAGGTGCCGGCAGCGCTCTGGGTCATTTTCGGCGAGGACCGCTTTCGCTGGAGCGCGACGATGATCGG
CCTGTCGCTTGCGGTATTCGGAATCTTGCACGCCCTCGCTCAAGCCTTCGTCACTGGTCCCGCCACCAAA
CGTTTCGGCGAGAAGCAGGCCATTATCGCCGGCATGGCGGCCGACGCGCTGGGCTACGTCTTGCTGGCGT
TCGCGACGCGAGGCTGGATGGCCTTCCCCATTATGATTCTTCTCGCTTCCGGCGGCATCGGGATGCCCGC
GTTGCAGGCCATGCTGTCCAGGCAGGTAGATGACGACCATCAGGGACAGCTTCAAGGATCGCTCGCGGCT
CTTACCAGCCAGCAAAAGGCCAGGAACCGTAAAAAGGCCGCGTTGCTGGCGTTTTTCCATAGGCTCCGCC
CCCCTGACGAGCATCACAAAAATCGACGCTCAAGTCAGAGGTGGCGAAACCCGACAGGACTATAAAGATA
CCAGGCGTTTCCCCCTGGAAGCTCCCTCGTGCGCTCTCCTGTTCCGACCCTGCCGCTTACCGGATACCTG
TCCGCCTTTCTCCCTTCGGGAAGCGTGGCGCTTTCTCAATGCTCACGCTGTAGGTATCTCAGTTCGGTGT
AGGTCGTTCGCTCCAAGCTGGGCTGTGTGCACGAACCCCCCGTTCAGCCCGACCGCTGCGCCTTATCCGG
TAACTATCGTCTTGAGTCCAACCCGGTAAGACACGACTTATCGCCACTGGCAGCAGCCACTGGTAACAGG
ATTAGCAGAGCGAGGTATGTAGGCGGTGCTACAGAGTTCTTGAAGTGGTGGCCTAACTACGGCTACACTA
GAAGGACAGTATTTGGTATCTGCGCTCTGCTGAAGCCAGTTACCTTCGGAAAAAGAGTTGGTAGCTCTTG
ATCCGGCAAACAAACCACCGCTGGTAGCGGTGGTTTTTTTGTTTGCAAGCAGCAGATTACGCGCAGAAAA
AAAGGATCTCAAGAAGATCCTTTGATCTTTTCTACGGGGTCTGACGCTCAGTGGAACGAAAACTCACGTT
AAGGGATTTTGGTCATGAGATTATCAAAAAGGATCTTCACCTAGATCCTTTTAAATTAAAAATGAAGTTT
TAAATCAATCTAAAGTATATATGAGTAAACTTGGTCTGACAGTTACCAATGCTTAATCAGTGAGGCACCT
ATCTCAGCGATCTGTCTATTTCGTTCATCCATAGTTGCCTGACTCCCCGTCGTGTAGATAACTACGATAC
GGGAGGGCTTACCATCTGGCCCCAGTGCTGCAATGATACCGCGAGACCCACGCTCACCGGCTCCAGATTT
ATCAGCAATAAACCAGCCAGCCGGAAGGGCCGAGCGCAGAAGTGGTCCTGCAACTTTATCCGCCTCCATC
CAGTCTATTAATTGTTGCCGGGAAGCTAGAGTAAGTAGTTCGCCAGTTAATAGTTTGCGCAACGTTGTTG
CCATTGCTGCAGGCATCGTGGTGTCACGCTCGTCGTTTGGTATGGCTTCATTCAGCTCCGGTTCCCAACG
ATCAAGGCGAGTTACATGATCCCCCATGTTGTGCAAAAAAGCGGTTAGCTCCTTCGGTCCTCCGATCGTT
GTCAGAAGTAAGTTGGCCGCAGTGTTATCACTCATGGTTATGGCAGCACTGCATAATTCTCTTACTGTCA
TGCCATCCGTAAGATGCTTTTCTGTGACTGGTGAGTACTCAACCAAGTCATTCTGAGAATAGTGTATGCG
GCGACCGAGTTGCTCTTGCCCGGCGTCAACACGGGATAATACCGCGCCACATAGCAGAACTTTAAAAGTG
CTCATCATTGGAAAACGTTCTTCGGGGCGAAAACTCTCAAGGATCTTACCGCTGTTGAGATCCAGTTCGA
TGTAACCCACTCGTGCACCCAACTGATCTTCAGCATCTTTTACTTTCACCAGCGTTTCTGGGTGAGCAAA
AACAGGAAGGCAAAATGCCGCAAAAAAGGGAATAAGGGCGACACGGAAATGTTGAATACTCATACTCTTC
CTTTTTCAATATTATTGAAGCATTTATCAGGGTTATTGTCTCATGAGCGGATACATATTTGAATGTATTT
AGAAAAATAAACAAATAGGGGTTCCGCGCACATTTCCCCGAAAAGTGCCACCTGACGTCTAAGAAACCAT
TATTATCATGACATTAACCTATAAAAATAGGCGTATCACGAGGCCCTTTCGT
Features (pLannotate 1.2.2; 10 found; start..end, strand, type, name):
     56..2568    +  promoter       Ac5 promoter: Drosophila melanogaster actin 5C promoter
   2588..3304    +  CDS            EGFP: EGFP is a basic (constitutively fluorescent) green fluorescent protein published in 1996, derived from Aequorea victoria. It is reported to be a rapidly-maturing weak dimer with moderate acid sensitivity.
   3329..7051    +  CDS            PAN2: PAN2_DROME - Experimental evidence at protein level: Swiss-Prot protein existence level 1. Catalytic subunit of the poly(A)-nuclease (PAN) deadenylation complex, one of two cytoplasmic mRNA deadenylases involved in general and miRNA-mediated mRNA turnover. PAN specifically shortens poly(A) tails of RNA and the activity is stimulated by poly(A)-binding protein (PABP). PAN deadenylation is followed by rapid degradation of the shortened mRNA tails by the CCR4-NOT complex. Deadenylated mRNAs are then degraded by two alternative mechanisms, namely exosome-mediated 3'-5' exonucleolytic degradation,
   7067..7108    +  CDS            V5 tag: epitope tag from simian virus 5
   7208..7342    -  polyA_signal   SV40 poly(A) signal: SV40 polyadenylation signal
   7365..7449    -  CDS            large T antigen (fragment): large T antigen from SV40 (simian virus 40)
   7450..7920    +  CDS            TcR (fragment): tetracycline efflux protein; tet; confers resistance to tetracycline
   7964..8552    -  rep_origin     ori: high-copy-number ColE1/pMB1/pBR322/pUC origin of replication
   8723..9583    -  CDS            AmpR: β-lactamase; bla; confers resistance to ampicillin, carbenicillin, and related antibiotics
   9584..9688    -  promoter       AmpR promoter: bla
