[The description below was written by a language model from this plasmid's Addgene catalogue record and pLannotate feature annotations shown in this document.]
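Description:
pAc5.1B-EGFP-DmPAN2-F550EM554EK557E-dsRNAres_Y is a 9,782 nt plasmid that expresses a GFP-tagged mutant of Drosophila melanogaster PAN2. The catalogue lists the vector type and purpose as bacterial expression and the backbone as unknown. However, both the name and the feature table point to a pAc5.1-style insect cell expression vector, because the only promoter upstream of the open reading frame is the Drosophila actin 5C (Ac5) promoter, a strong constitutive promoter used in fly cell lines. Bacteria therefore appear to serve only for propagation, through a ColE1/pUC-type origin and a β-lactamase (AmpR) cassette with its own promoter that confers ampicillin resistance. The catalogue describes the plasmid as low copy, although the annotated origin is of the high-copy class. Short fragments of a tetracycline resistance gene and of SV40 large T antigen are also annotated; these are most likely non-functional backbone remnants.

The expression cassette places EGFP at the N-terminus, followed by the PAN2 coding sequence and then a vector-derived V5 epitope. The record does not show whether the V5 tag is read in frame or lies after a stop codon. An SV40 polyadenylation signal follows the cassette, although it is annotated on the reverse strand. PAN2 is the catalytic subunit of the PAN2–PAN3 poly(A) nuclease, one of the cytoplasmic deadenylases involved in general and miRNA-mediated mRNA turnover. The insert carries three substitutions to glutamate (F550E, M554E, K557E). The "dsRNAres" label indicates a version made resistant to dsRNA, which would allow the mutant to be expressed in complementation experiments while endogenous PAN2 is depleted by RNAi. The associated study concerns how a PAN3 dimer recruits PAN2, but the record does not state the specific effect of these mutations.
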