Addgene plasmid #148043: pAc5.1B-EGFP-DmPAN2-F550EM554EK557E-dsRNAres_Y
Purpose: Bacterial Expression of DmPAN2-F550EM554EK557E-dsRNAres
Depositing lab: Elisa Izaurralde. Depositing organization: Max Planck Institute for Developmental Biology. Publication: An asymmetric PAN3 dimer recruits a single PAN2 exonuclease to mediate mRNA deadenylation and decay. Jonas S, Christie M, Peter D, Bhandari D, Loh B, Huntzinger E, Weichenrieder O, Izaurralde E. Nat Struct Mol Biol. 2014 Jul;21(7):599-608. doi: 10.1038/nsmb.2837. Epub 2014 Jun 1. PubMed 24880343.
Backbone
  Vector backbone: Unknown
  Vector type: Bacterial Expression
Growth in bacteria
  Bacterial resistance: Ampicillin, 100 μg/mL
  Growth temperature: 37°C
  Growth strain: DH5alpha
  Copy number: Low Copy
Gene/Insert
  Gene/Insert name: DmPAN2-F550EM554EK557E-dsRNAres
  Species: D. melanogaster (fly)
  Entrez Gene: PAN2 (a.k.a. Dmel_CG8232, A1Z7K9, CG8232, Dmel\CG8232, Pan2, pan2)
  Cloning method: Unknown
Terms and licenses: Academic/Nonprofit Terms; Industry Terms: Not Available to Industry
Depositor comments: ORF extracted from NCBI: LP04771 Plasmids from this collection were made available to the research community and donated after the lab closed. Please note that the sequence provided by the depositing laboratory may be theoretical/predicted or based on Sanger sequencing results. There may be discrepancies between sequencing results obtained by Addgene and the depositor sequence. If an Addgene verified sequence is not available, please contact before placing your order to request that our lab fully sequence the plasmid.
How to cite: pAc5.1B-EGFP-DmPAN2-F550EM554EK557E-dsRNAres_Y was a gift from Elisa Izaurralde (Addgene plasmid # 148043 ; http://n2t.net/addgene:148043 ; RRID:Addgene_148043)
